Addgene plasmid #207723: qTAG-C-sTagRFP-Puro
Purpose: (Empty Backbone) Empty C-terminus donor cassette. Integrate homology arms to target the C-terminus insertion of a sTagRFP-2A-Puro cassette
Depositing lab: Laurence Pelletier. Depositing organization: Sinai Health System. Publication: qTAG: an adaptable plasmid scaffold for CRISPR-based endogenous tagging. Philip R, Sharma A, Matellan L, Erpf AC, Hsu WH, Tkach JM, Wyatt HDM, Pelletier L. EMBO J. 2024 Dec 12. doi: 10.1038/s44318-024-00337-5. PubMed 39668248.
Backbone
  Vector backbone: pUC19
  Backbone manufacturer: Invitrogen
  Backbone size (bp): 2686
  Vector type: Mammalian Expression, CRISPR ; Donor Cassette
  Selectable markers: Puromycin
Growth in bacteria
  Bacterial resistance: Ampicillin, 100 μg/mL
  Growth temperature: 37°C
  Growth strain: DH5alpha
  Copy number: High Copy
Gene/Insert
  Gene/Insert name: None
Terms and licenses: Academic/Nonprofit Terms; Industry Terms
Depositor comments: Please visit https://www.biorxiv.org/content/10.1101/2023.11.01.565029v3 for bioRxiv preprint.
How to cite: qTAG-C-sTagRFP-Puro was a gift from Laurence Pelletier (Addgene plasmid # 207723 ; http://n2t.net/addgene:207723 ; RRID:Addgene_207723)
