[The description below was written by a language model from this plasmid's Addgene catalogue record and pLannotate feature annotations shown in this document.]
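Description:
qTAG-C-sTagRFP-Puro is an empty donor (homology-directed repair template) plasmid from the qTAG scaffold series for CRISPR-based endogenous tagging in mammalian cells. It is built on a pUC19 backbone and sequenced at 4,264 nt. In E. coli it is maintained at high copy through the ColE1/pUC origin and selected with ampicillin via the β-lactamase gene and its own promoter. Remnants of the pUC19 lac region (lacZα fragment, lac promoter, operator and CAP site) flank the cassette, and the short bom, rop and lacI fragments are backbone vestiges.

The payload is a promoterless C-terminal tagging cassette. It begins with a red fluorescent protein coding sequence, named sTagRFP in the catalogue and matched by the automated annotation to TagRFP-T. This is followed by a puromycin N-acetyltransferase coding sequence bracketed by lox71 and lox66 sites. According to the stated purpose, the two are joined by a 2A peptide, although the feature table does not annotate it. No gene insert or homology arms are present. The user clones arms matching the end of a target gene on either side of the cassette so that Cas9-stimulated repair fuses the tag in frame to the endogenous protein.

No mammalian promoter is annotated, so expression of both the fusion and the resistance marker would depend on the targeted locus, with the 2A element releasing PuroR as a separate protein. Puromycin can therefore enrich for correctly integrated cells. The flanking mutant lox sites should allow later Cre-mediated removal of the selection marker, though the record does not state this use explicitly.
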