Features (pLannotate 1.2.2; 14 found; start..end, strand, type, name):
    137..236     +  misc_feature   bom (fragment): basis of mobility region from pBR322
    242..399     -  CDS            lacZα (fragment): LacZα fragment of β-galactosidase; lacZ fragment
    444..1175    +  CDS            TagRFP-T: TagRFP-T is a basic (constitutively fluorescent) red fluorescent protein published in 2008, derived from Entacmaea quadricolor. It has low acid sensitivity.
   1254..1287    +  protein_bind   lox71: Left element (LE) mutant of loxP (Araki et al., 2010). Cre-mediated recombination occurs in the 8-bp core sequence (GCATACAT). Cre recombinase
   1362..1958    +  CDS            PuroR (fragment): puromycin N-acetyltransferase; pac from Streptomyces; confers resistance to puromycin
   1965..1998    +  protein_bind   lox66: Right element (RE) mutant of loxP (Araki et al., 2010). Cre-mediated recombination occurs in the 8-bp core sequence (GCATACAT). Cre recombinase
   2067..2083    -  protein_bind   lac operator: The lac repressor binds to the lac operator to inhibit transcription in E. coli. This inhibition can be relieved by adding lactose or isopropyl-β-D-thiogalactopyranoside (IPTG). lac repressor encoded by lacI
   2091..2121    -  promoter       lac promoter: promoter for the E. coli lac operon
   2136..2157    -  protein_bind   CAP binding site: CAP binding activates transcription in the presence of cAMP. E. coli catabolite activator protein
   2170..2262    -  CDS            lacI (fragment): lac repressor; lacI; The lac repressor binds to the lac operator to inhibit transcription in E. coli. This inhibition can be relieved by adding lactose or isopropyl-β-D-thiogalactopyranoside (IPTG).
   2445..3033    -  rep_origin     ori: high-copy-number ColE1/pMB1/pBR322/pUC origin of replication
   3204..4064    -  CDS            AmpR: β-lactamase; bla; confers resistance to ampicillin, carbenicillin, and related antibiotics
   4065..4169    -  promoter       AmpR promoter: bla
   4264..35      +  CDS            rop (fragment) (across the origin): Rop protein, which maintains plasmids at low copy number; rop
>Addgene plasmid #207723 | qTAG-C-sTagRFP-Puro | addgene full sequence | sequence record 455787 | Addgene NGS Result
TCGCGCGTTTCGGTGATGACGGTGAAAACCTCTGACACATGCAGCTCCCGGAGACGGTCACAGCTTGTCT
GTAAGCGGATGCCGGGAGCAGACAAGCCCGTCAGGGCGCGTCAGCGGGTGTTGGCGGGTGTCGGGGCTGG
CTTAACTATGCGGCATCAGAGCAGATTGTACTGAGAGTGCACCATATGCGGTGTGAAATACCGCACAGAT
GCGTAAGGAGAAAATACCGCATCAGGCGCCATTCGCCATTCAGGCTGCGCAACTGTTGGGAAGGGCGATC
GGTGCGGGCCTCTTCGCTATTACGCCAGCTGGCGAAAGGGGGATGTGCTGCAAGGCGATTAAGTTGGGTA
ACGCCAGGGTTTTCCCAGTCACGACGTTGTAAAACGACGGCCAGTGAATTCGGAGGAAGCGGAGGATCTG
GCGGTACCGGTGGAGGCGGATCTATGGTGTCTAAGGGCGAGGAACTGATTAAGGAGAATATGCACATGAA
GCTGTACATGGAGGGCACCGTGAACAACCACCACTTCAAATGCACCTCCGAGGGCGAAGGCAAGCCCTAC
GAGGGCACCCAGACCATGAGAATCAAGGTGGTCGAGGGCGGCCCTCTCCCCTTCGCCTTCGACATCCTGG
CTACCAGCTTCATGTACGGCAGCAGAACCTTCATCAACCACACCCAGGGCATCCCCGATTTCTTTAAGCA
GTCCTTCCCAGAGGGCTTCACATGGGAGAGAGTCACCACATACGAGGACGGGGGCGTGCTGACCGCCACC
CAGGACACCAGCCTCCAGGACGGCTGCCTCATCTACAACGTCAAGATCAGAGGGGTGAACTTCCCATCCA
ACGGCCCTGTGATGCAGAAGAAAACACTCGGCTGGGAGGCCAACACCGAGATGCTGTACCCCGCTGACGG
CGGCCTGGAAGGCAGAACCGTCATGGCCCTGAAGCTCGTGGGCGGGGGCCACCTGATCTGCAACTTCAAG
ACCACATACAGGTCCAAGAAACCCGCTAAGAACCTGAAGATGCCCGGAGTGTACTATGTGGACCACAGAC
TGGAGAGAATCAAGGAGGCCGACAAAGAGACATACGTCGAGCAGCACGAGGTGGCTGTGGCCAGATACTG
CGACCTCCCTAGCAAACTGGGCCACAAGCTGAACGGCATGGACGAGCTGTACAAGGGAGGTGGCGGTTCC
GGCAAGCCCATCCCCAACCCCCTGCTGGGCCTGGACAGCACCGGAGGTGGCGGATCAACGCGTTACCGTT
CGTATAGCATACATTATACGAAGTTATCTGGATCCGGAGCTACTAACTTCAGCCTGCTGAAGCAGGCCGG
AGACGTGGAGGAGAACCCTGGACCTTCTAGAATGACCGAGTACAAGCCCACGGTGCGCCTCGCCACCCGC
GACGACGTCCCCAGGGCCGTACGCACCCTCGCCGCCGCGTTCGCCGACTACCCCGCCACGCGCCACACCG
TCGATCCGGACCGCCACATCGAGCGGGTCACCGAGCTGCAAGAACTCTTCCTCACGCGCGTCGGGCTCGA
CATCGGCAAGGTGTGGGTCGCGGACGACGGCGCCGCGGTGGCGGTCTGGACCACGCCGGAGAGCGTCGAA
GCGGGGGCGGTGTTCGCCGAGATCGGCCCGCGCATGGCCGAGTTGAGCGGTTCCCGGCTGGCCGCGCAGC
AACAGATGGAAGGCCTCCTGGCGCCGCACCGGCCCAAGGAGCCCGCGTGGTTCCTGGCCACCGTCGGCGT
CTCGCCCGACCACCAGGGCAAGGGTCTGGGCAGCGCCGTCGTGCTCCCCGGAGTGGAGGCGGCCGAGCGC
GCCGGGGTGCCCGCCTTCCTGGAGACCTCCGCGCCCCGCAACCTCCCCTTCTACGAGCGGCTCGGCTTCA
CCGTCACCGCCGACGTCGAGGTGCCCGAAGGACCGCGCACCTGGTGCATGACCCGCAAGCCCGGTGCCCC
CGGGATAACTTCGTATAGCATACATTATACGAACGGTAGCCTCGAGACCGGTAAGAGCAAGTGAAAGCTT
GGCGTAATCATGGTCATAGCTGTTTCCTGTGTGAAATTGTTATCCGCTCACAATTCCACACAACATACGA
GCCGGAAGCATAAAGTGTAAAGCCTGGGGTGCCTAATGAGTGAGCTAACTCACATTAATTGCGTTGCGCT
CACTGCCCGCTTTCCAGTCGGGAAACCTGTCGTGCCAGCTGCATTAATGAATCGGCCAACGCGCGGGGAG
AGGCGGTTTGCGTATTGGGCGCTCTTCCGCTTCCTCGCTCACTGACTCGCTGCGCTCGGTCGTTCGGCTG
CGGCGAGCGGTATCAGCTCACTCAAAGGCGGTAATACGGTTATCCACAGAATCAGGGGATAACGCAGGAA
AGAACATGTGAGCAAAAGGCCAGCAAAAGGCCAGGAACCGTAAAAAGGCCGCGTTGCTGGCGTTTTTCCA
TAGGCTCCGCCCCCCTGACGAGCATCACAAAAATCGACGCTCAAGTCAGAGGTGGCGAAACCCGACAGGA
CTATAAAGATACCAGGCGTTTCCCCCTGGAAGCTCCCTCGTGCGCTCTCCTGTTCCGACCCTGCCGCTTA
CCGGATACCTGTCCGCCTTTCTCCCTTCGGGAAGCGTGGCGCTTTCTCATAGCTCACGCTGTAGGTATCT
CAGTTCGGTGTAGGTCGTTCGCTCCAAGCTGGGCTGTGTGCACGAACCCCCCGTTCAGCCCGACCGCTGC
GCCTTATCCGGTAACTATCGTCTTGAGTCCAACCCGGTAAGACACGACTTATCGCCACTGGCAGCAGCCA
CTGGTAACAGGATTAGCAGAGCGAGGTATGTAGGCGGTGCTACAGAGTTCTTGAAGTGGTGGCCTAACTA
CGGCTACACTAGAAGAACAGTATTTGGTATCTGCGCTCTGCTGAAGCCAGTTACCTTCGGAAAAAGAGTT
GGTAGCTCTTGATCCGGCAAACAAACCACCGCTGGTAGCGGTGGTTTTTTTGTTTGCAAGCAGCAGATTA
CGCGCAGAAAAAAAGGATCTCAAGAAGATCCTTTGATCTTTTCTACGGGGTCTGACGCTCAGTGGAACGA
AAACTCACGTTAAGGGATTTTGGTCATGAGATTATCAAAAAGGATCTTCACCTAGATCCTTTTAAATTAA
AAATGAAGTTTTAAATCAATCTAAAGTATATATGAGTAAACTTGGTCTGACAGTTACCAATGCTTAATCA
GTGAGGCACCTATCTCAGCGATCTGTCTATTTCGTTCATCCATAGTTGCCTGACTCCCCGTCGTGTAGAT
AACTACGATACGGGAGGGCTTACCATCTGGCCCCAGTGCTGCAATGATACCGCGAGACCCACGCTCACCG
GCTCCAGATTTATCAGCAATAAACCAGCCAGCCGGAAGGGCCGAGCGCAGAAGTGGTCCTGCAACTTTAT
CCGCCTCCATCCAGTCTATTAATTGTTGCCGGGAAGCTAGAGTAAGTAGTTCGCCAGTTAATAGTTTGCG
CAACGTTGTTGCCATTGCTACAGGCATCGTGGTGTCACGCTCGTCGTTTGGTATGGCTTCATTCAGCTCC
GGTTCCCAACGATCAAGGCGAGTTACATGATCCCCCATGTTGTGCAAAAAAGCGGTTAGCTCCTTCGGTC
CTCCGATCGTTGTCAGAAGTAAGTTGGCCGCAGTGTTATCACTCATGGTTATGGCAGCACTGCATAATTC
TCTTACTGTCATGCCATCCGTAAGATGCTTTTCTGTGACTGGTGAGTACTCAACCAAGTCATTCTGAGAA
TAGTGTATGCGGCGACCGAGTTGCTCTTGCCCGGCGTCAATACGGGATAATACCGCGCCACATAGCAGAA
CTTTAAAAGTGCTCATCATTGGAAAACGTTCTTCGGGGCGAAAACTCTCAAGGATCTTACCGCTGTTGAG
ATCCAGTTCGATGTAACCCACTCGTGCACCCAACTGATCTTCAGCATCTTTTACTTTCACCAGCGTTTCT
GGGTGAGCAAAAACAGGAAGGCAAAATGCCGCAAAAAAGGGAATAAGGGCGACACGGAAATGTTGAATAC
TCATACTCTTCCTTTTTCAATATTATTGAAGCATTTATCAGGGTTATTGTCTCATGAGCGGATACATATT
TGAATGTATTTAGAAAAATAAACAAATAGGGGTTCCGCGCACATTTCCCCGAAAAGTGCCACCTGACGTC
TAAGAAACCATTATTATCATGACATTAACCTATAAAAATAGGCGTATCACGAGGCCCTTTCGTC
